Addgene plasmid #17838: pET30-R5-GFP
Depositing lab: Jay Keasling. Depositing organization: University of California, Berkeley. Publication: Isotopomer distributions in amino acids from a highly expressed protein as a proxy for those from total protein. Shaikh AS, Tang YJ, Mukhopadhyay A, Keasling JD. Anal Chem. 2008 Feb 1. 80(3):886-90. 10.1021/ac071445+ PubMed 18179240.
Backbone
  Vector backbone: pET30
  Backbone manufacturer: Novagen
  Backbone size w/o insert (bp): 5422
  Vector type: Bacterial Expression, Synthetic Biology
Growth in bacteria
  Bacterial resistance: Kanamycin, 50 μg/mL
  Growth temperature: 37°C
  Growth strain: DH5alpha
  Growth instructions: Cloning in E.coli DH10B Protein expression in E.coli BLR(DE3)
  Copy number: High Copy
Gene/Insert
  Gene/Insert name: pET30-GFP (alt name: pET30-R5-GFP)
  Species: Aequorea victoria
  Insert size (bp): 779
  GenBank ID: AJ851288
  Tag / fusion protein: His (N terminal on backbone); S-tag (N terminal on backbone); R5 (N terminal on insert)
  Cloning method: Restriction Enzyme; 5′ cloning site NcoI (not destroyed); 3′ cloning site EcoRI (not destroyed)
  Sequencing primers: 5′ T7
Terms and licenses: Academic/Nonprofit Terms; Industry Terms: Not Available to Industry
Depositor comments: Shaikh, A. S., Tang, Y. J., Mukhopadhyay, A., Keasling, J. D. “Isotopomer distributions in amino acids from a highly expressed protein as a proxy for those from total protein”. Anal Chem. 2008; 80(3):886-890
How to cite: pET30-R5-GFP was a gift from Jay Keasling (Addgene plasmid # 17838 ; http://n2t.net/addgene:17838 ; RRID:Addgene_17838)
