[The description below was written by a language model from this plasmid's Addgene catalogue record and pLannotate feature annotations shown in this document.]
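Description:
pET30-R5-GFP is a bacterial expression plasmid built on the Novagen pET30 backbone for high-level, inducible production of a tagged green fluorescent protein in E. coli. It is selected with kanamycin through an aph(3')-Ia resistance gene and replicates from a ColE1/pMB1-type origin. The backbone also carries the pBR322 bom region and the rop gene, along with an f1 phage origin for single-stranded DNA production. The catalogue lists the plasmid as high copy, although rop normally moderates copy number. The short tetracycline-resistance fragments and the AmpR promoter fragment in the annotation are backbone remnants rather than functional markers.

The expression cassette consists of a T7 promoter followed by a lac operator, the T7 gene 10 ribosome binding site, the coding region and a T7 terminator, with a plasmid-borne lacI gene supplying repressor. Transcription therefore requires a host that provides T7 RNA polymerase, such as the DE3 lysogen named in the record, and is relieved by IPTG. The roughly 0.8 kb insert, cloned between NcoI and EcoRI, encodes Aequorea victoria GFP, which the annotation identifies as the UV-optimised GFPuv variant. It carries an R5 tag at its N terminus and sits downstream of the backbone's N-terminal His tag and S-tag. Only the S-tag was detected by the annotation software upstream of GFP. A His-tag fragment also lies downstream of the insert, but the record does not indicate whether it is translated. According to the associated publication, the construct provided a highly expressed, readily purified protein whose amino acid isotopomer distributions were tested as a proxy for those of total cellular protein.
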