Features (pLannotate 1.2.2; 20 found; start..end, strand, type, name):
     12..467     +  rep_origin     f1 ori (sequence partly withheld): f1 bacteriophage origin of replication; arrow indicates direction of (+) strand synthesis
    494..551     +  promoter       AmpR promoter (fragment): bla
    560..1375    -  CDS            KanR: aminoglycoside phosphotransferase; aph(3')-Ia; confers resistance to kanamycin in bacteria or G418 (Geneticin®) in eukaryotes
   1497..2085    +  rep_origin     ori: high-copy-number ColE1/pMB1/pBR322/pUC origin of replication
   2271..2413    -  misc_feature   bom: basis of mobility region from pBR322
   2515..2706    -  CDS            rop: Rop protein, which maintains plasmids at low copy number; rop
   2723..3103    +  CDS            YPB1_ECOLX: Protein predicted: Swiss-Prot protein existence level 4. From Escherichia coli.
   3175..3466    -  CDS            TcR (fragment): tetracycline efflux protein; tet; confers resistance to tetracycline
   3481..3502    -  protein_bind   CAP binding site: CAP binding activates transcription in the presence of cAMP. E. coli catabolite activator protein
   3515..4597    -  CDS            lacI: lac repressor; lacI; The lac repressor binds to the lac operator to inhibit transcription in E. coli. This inhibition can be relieved by adding lactose or isopropyl-β-D-thiogalactopyranoside (IPTG).
   4598..4675    -  promoter       lacI promoter: lacI
   4683..4962    -  CDS            TcR (fragment): tetracycline efflux protein; tet; confers resistance to tetracycline
   4988..5006    +  promoter       T7 promoter: promoter for bacteriophage T7 RNA polymerase
   5007..5031    +  protein_bind   lac operator: The lac repressor binds to the lac operator to inhibit transcription in E. coli. This inhibition can be relieved by adding lactose or isopropyl-β-D-thiogalactopyranoside (IPTG). lac repressor encoded by lacI
   5046..5068    +  RBS            RBS: efficient ribosome binding site from bacteriophage T7 gene 10 (Olins and Rangwala, 1989)
   5130..5174    +  CDS            S-Tag: affinity and epitope tag derived from pancreatic ribonuclease A
   5277..5990    +  CDS            GFPuv: GFP variant optimized for excitation by UV light
   6032..6049    +  CDS            9xHis (fragment): 9xHis affinity tag
   6059..6108    +  CDS            SET1 (fragment): solubility-enhancement tag derived from T7 phage gene 10B
   6116..6163    +  terminator     T7 terminator: transcription terminator for bacteriophage T7 RNA polymerase
>Addgene plasmid #17838 | pET30-R5-GFP | depositor full sequence | sequence record 8743 | Author sequence
TGGCGAATGGG
[124 nt withheld, positions 12-135]
C
[91 nt withheld, positions 137-227]
A
[49 nt withheld, positions 229-277]
CCTTTGACGTTGGAGTCCACGTTCTTT
[37 nt withheld, positions 305-341]
ACCCTATCTCGGTCTATTCTTTTGATTTATAAGGGATTTTGCCGATTTCGGCCTATTGGTTAAAAAATGA
GCTGATTTAACAAAAATTTAACGCGAATTTTAACAAAATATTAACGTTTACAATTTCAGGTGGCACTTTT
CGGGGAAATGTGCGCGGAACCCCTATTTGTTTATTTTTCTAAATACATTCAAATATGTATCCGCTCATGA
ATTAATTCTTAGAAAAACTCATCGAGCATCAAATGAAACTGCAATTTATTCATATCAGGATTATCAATAC
CATATTTTTGAAAAAGCCGTTTCTGTAATGAAGGAGAAAACTCACCGAGGCAGTTCCATAGGATGGCAAG
ATCCTGGTATCGGTCTGCGATTCCGACTCGTCCAACATCAATACAACCTATTAATTTCCCCTCGTCAAAA
ATAAGGTTATCAAGTGAGAAATCACCATGAGTGACGACTGAATCCGGTGAGAATGGCAAAAGTTTATGCA
TTTCTTTCCAGACTTGTTCAACAGGCCAGCCATTACGCTCGTCATCAAAATCACTCGCATCAACCAAACC
GTTATTCATTCGTGATTGCGCCTGAGCGAGACGAAATACGCGATCGCTGTTAAAAGGACAATTACAAACA
GGAATCGAATGCAACCGGCGCAGGAACACTGCCAGCGCATCAACAATATTTTCACCTGAATCAGGATATT
CTTCTAATACCTGGAATGCTGTTTTCCCGGGGATCGCAGTGGTGAGTAACCATGCATCATCAGGAGTACG
GATAAAATGCTTGATGGTCGGAAGAGGCATAAATTCCGTCAGCCAGTTTAGTCTGACCATCTCATCTGTA
ACATCATTGGCAACGCTACCTTTGCCATGTTTCAGAAACAACTCTGGCGCATCGGGCTTCCCATACAATC
GATAGATTGTCGCACCTGATTGCCCGACATTATCGCGAGCCCATTTATACCCATATAAATCAGCATCCAT
GTTGGAATTTAATCGCGGCCTAGAGCAAGACGTTTCCCGTTGAATATGGCTCATAACACCCCTTGTATTA
CTGTTTATGTAAGCAGACAGTTTTATTGTTCATGACCAAAATCCCTTAACGTGAGTTTTCGTTCCACTGA
GCGTCAGACCCCGTAGAAAAGATCAAAGGATCTTCTTGAGATCCTTTTTTTCTGCGCGTAATCTGCTGCT
TGCAAACAAAAAAACCACCGCTACCAGCGGTGGTTTGTTTGCCGGATCAAGAGCTACCAACTCTTTTTCC
GAAGGTAACTGGCTTCAGCAGAGCGCAGATACCAAATACTGTCCTTCTAGTGTAGCCGTAGTTAGGCCAC
CACTTCAAGAACTCTGTAGCACCGCCTACATACCTCGCTCTGCTAATCCTGTTACCAGTGGCTGCTGCCA
GTGGCGATAAGTCGTGTCTTACCGGGTTGGACTCAAGACGATAGTTACCGGATAAGGCGCAGCGGTCGGG
CTGAACGGGGGGTTCGTGCACACAGCCCAGCTTGGAGCGAACGACCTACACCGAACTGAGATACCTACAG
CGTGAGCTATGAGAAAGCGCCACGCTTCCCGAAGGGAGAAAGGCGGACAGGTATCCGGTAAGCGGCAGGG
TCGGAACAGGAGAGCGCACGAGGGAGCTTCCAGGGGGAAACGCCTGGTATCTTTATAGTCCTGTCGGGTT
TCGCCACCTCTGACTTGAGCGTCGATTTTTGTGATGCTCGTCAGGGGGGCGGAGCCTATGGAAAAACGCC
AGCAACGCGGCCTTTTTACGGTTCCTGGCCTTTTGCTGGCCTTTTGCTCACATGTTCTTTCCTGCGTTAT
CCCCTGATTCTGTGGATAACCGTATTACCGCCTTTGAGTGAGCTGATACCGCTCGCCGCAGCCGAACGAC
CGAGCGCAGCGAGTCAGTGAGCGAGGAAGCGGAAGAGCGCCTGATGCGGTATTTTCTCCTTACGCATCTG
TGCGGTATTTCACACCGCATATATGGTGCACTCTCAGTACAATCTGCTCTGATGCCGCATAGTTAAGCCA
GTATACACTCCGCTATCGCTACGTGACTGGGTCATGGCTGCGCCCCGACACCCGCCAACACCCGCTGACG
CGCCCTGACGGGCTTGTCTGCTCCCGGCATCCGCTTACAGACAAGCTGTGACCGTCTCCGGGAGCTGCAT
GTGTCAGAGGTTTTCACCGTCATCACCGAAACGCGCGAGGCAGCTGCGGTAAAGCTCATCAGCGTGGTCG
TGAAGCGATTCACAGATGTCTGCCTGTTCATCCGCGTCCAGCTCGTTGAGTTTCTCCAGAAGCGTTAATG
TCTGGCTTCTGATAAAGCGGGCCATGTTAAGGGCGGTTTTTTCCTGTTTGGTCACTGATGCCTCCGTGTA
AGGGGGATTTCTGTTCATGGGGGTAATGATACCGATGAAACGAGAGAGGATGCTCACGATACGGGTTACT
GATGATGAACATGCCCGGTTACTGGAACGTTGTGAGGGTAAACAACTGGCGGTATGGATGCGGCGGGACC
AGAGAAAAATCACTCAGGGTCAATGCCAGCGCTTCGTTAATACAGATGTAGGTGTTCCACAGGGTAGCCA
GCAGCATCCTGCGATGCAGATCCGGAACATAATGGTGCAGGGCGCTGACTTCCGCGTTTCCAGACTTTAC
GAAACACGGAAACCGAAGACCATTCATGTTGTTGCTCAGGTCGCAGACGTTTTGCAGCAGCAGTCGCTTC
ACGTTCGCTCGCGTATCGGTGATTCATTCTGCTAACCAGTAAGGCAACCCCGCCAGCCTAGCCGGGTCCT
CAACGACAGGAGCACGATCATGCGCACCCGTGGGGCCGCCATGCCGGCGATAATGGCCTGCTTCTCGCCG
AAACGTTTGGTGGCGGGACCAGTGACGAAGGCTTGAGCGAGGGCGTGCAAGATTCCGAATACCGCAAGCG
ACAGGCCGATCATCGTCGCGCTCCAGCGAAAGCGGTCCTCGCCGAAAATGACCCAGAGCGCTGCCGGCAC
CTGTCCTACGAGTTGCATGATAAAGAAGACAGTCATAAGTGCGGCGACGATAGTCATGCCCCGCGCCCAC
CGGAAGGAGCTGACTGGGTTGAAGGCTCTCAAGGGCATCGGTCGAGATCCCGGTGCCTAATGAGTGAGCT
AACTTACATTAATTGCGTTGCGCTCACTGCCCGCTTTCCAGTCGGGAAACCTGTCGTGCCAGCTGCATTA
ATGAATCGGCCAACGCGCGGGGAGAGGCGGTTTGCGTATTGGGCGCCAGGGTGGTTTTTCTTTTCACCAG
TGAGACGGGCAACAGCTGATTGCCCTTCACCGCCTGGCCCTGAGAGAGTTGCAGCAAGCGGTCCACGCTG
GTTTGCCCCAGCAGGCGAAAATCCTGTTTGATGGTGGTTAACGGCGGGATATAACATGAGCTGTCTTCGG
TATCGTCGTATCCCACTACCGAGATGTCCGCACCAACGCGCAGCCCGGACTCGGTAATGGCGCGCATTGC
GCCCAGCGCCATCTGATCGTTGGCAACCAGCATCGCAGTGGGAACGATGCCCTCATTCAGCATTTGCATG
GTTTGTTGAAAACCGGACATGGCACTCCAGTCGCCTTCCCGTTCCGCTATCGGCTGAATTTGATTGCGAG
TGAGATATTTATGCCAGCCAGCCAGACGCAGACGCGCCGAGACAGAACTTAATGGGCCCGCTAACAGCGC
GATTTGCTGGTGACCCAATGCGACCAGATGCTCCACGCCCAGTCGCGTACCGTCTTCATGGGAGAAAATA
ATACTGTTGATGGGTGTCTGGTCAGAGACATCAAGAAATAACGCCGGAACATTAGTGCAGGCAGCTTCCA
CAGCAATGGCATCCTGGTCATCCAGCGGATAGTTAATGATCAGCCCACTGACGCGTTGCGCGAGAAGATT
GTGCACCGCCGCTTTACAGGCTTCGACGCCGCTTCGTTCTACCATCGACACCACCACGCTGGCACCCAGT
TGATCGGCGCGAGATTTAATCGCCGCGACAATTTGCGACGGCGCGTGCAGGGCCAGACTGGAGGTGGCAA
CGCCAATCAGCAACGACTGTTTGCCCGCCAGTTGTTGTGCCACGCGGTTGGGAATGTAATTCAGCTCCGC
CATCGCCGCTTCCACTTTTTCCCGCGTTTTCGCAGAAACGTGGCTGGCCTGGTTCACCACGCGGGAAACG
GTCTGATAAGAGACACCGGCATACTCTGCGACATCGTATAACGTTACTGGTTTCACATTCACCACCCTGA
ATTGACTCTCTTCCGGGCGCTATCATGCCATACCGCGAAAGGTTTTGCGCCATTCGATGGTGTCCGGGAT
CTCGACGCTCTCCCTTATGCGACTCCTGCATTAGGAAGCAGCCCAGTAGTAGGTTGAGGCCGTTGAGCAC
CGCCGCCGCAAGGAATGGTGCATGCAAGGAGATGGCGCCCAACAGTCCCCCGGCCACGGGGCCTGCCACC
ATACCCACGCCGAAACAAGCGCTCATGAGCCCGAAGTGGCGAGCCCGATCTTCCCCATCGGTGATGTCGG
CGATATAGGCGCCAGCAACCGCACCTGTGGCGCCGGTGATGCCGGCCACGATGCGTCCGGCGTAGAGGAT
CGAGATCGATCTCGATCCCGCGAAATTAATACGACTCACTATAGGGGAATTGTGAGCGGATAACAATTCC
CCTCTAGAAATAATTTTGTTTAACTTTAAGAAGGAGATATACATATGCACCATCATCATCATCATTCTTC
TGGTCTGGTGCCACGCGGTTCTGGTATGAAAGAAACCGCTGCTGCTAAATTCGAACGCCAGCACATGGAC
AGCCCAGATCTGGGTACCGACGACGACGACAAGGCCATGGCTTCTTCCTCTAAAAAGTCTGGTTCCTACT
CTGGTAGCAAAGGCTCCAAACGTCGCATCCTGGCCAGTAAAGGAGAAGAACTTTTCACTGGAGTTGTCCC
AATTCTTGTTGAATTAGATGGTGATGTTAATGGGCACAAATTTTCTGTCAGTGGAGAGGGTGAAGGTGAT
GCAACATACGGAAAACTTACCCTTAAATTTATTTGCACTACTGGAAAACTACCTGTTCCATGGCCAACAC
TTGTCACTACTTTCTCTTATGGTGTTCAATGCTTTTCCCGTTATCCGGATCATATGAAACGGCATGACTT
TTTCAAGAGTGCCATGCCCGAAGGTTATGTACAGGAACGCACTATATCTTTCAAAGATGACGGGAACTAC
AAGACGCGTGCTGAAGTCAAGTTTGAAGGTGATACCCTTGTTAATCGTATCGAGTTAAAAGGTATTGATT
TTAAAGAAGATGGAAACATTCTCGGACACAAACTCGAGTACAACTATAACTCACACAATGTATACATCAC
GGCAGACAAACAAAAGAATGGAATCAAAGCTAACTTCAAAATTCGCCACAACATTGAAGATGGATCCGTT
CAACTAGCAGACCATTATCAACAAAATACTCCAATTGGCGATGGCCCTGTCCTTTTACCAGACAACCATT
ACCTGTCGACACAATCTGCCCTTTCGAAAGATCCCAACGAAAAGCGTGACCACATGGTCCTTCTTGAGTT
TGTAACTGCTGCTGGGATTACACATGGCATGGATGAGCTCTACAAATAATGAATTCGAGCTCCGTCGACA
AGCTTGCGGCCGCACTCGAGCACCACCACCACCACCACTGAGATCCGGCTGCTAACAAAGCCCGAAAGGA
AGCTGAGTTGGCTGCTGCCACCGCTGAGCAATAACTAGCATAACCCCTTGGGGCCTCTAAACGGGTCTTG
AGGGGTTTTTTGCTGAAAGGAGGAACTATATCCGGAT
