>Addgene plasmid #17838 | pET30-R5-GFP | addgene partial sequence | sequence record 23760 | T7 5'-TAATACGACTCACTATAGGG-3'
GCGTAATTCCCTCTGAATATTTTGTTTACTTTAAGAAGGAGATATACATATGCACCATCATCATCATCAT
TCTTCTGGTCTGGTGCCACGCGGTTCTGGTATGAAAGAAACCGCTGCTGCTAAATTCGAACGCCAGCACA
TGGACAGCCCAGATCTGGGTACCGACGACGACGACAAGGCCATGGCTTCTTCCTCTAAAAAGTCTGGTTC
CTACTCTGGTAGCAAAGGCTCCAAACGTCGCATCCTGGCCAGTAAAGGAGAAGAACTTTTCACTGGAGTT
GTCCCAATTCTTGTTGAATTAGATGGTGATGTTAATGGGCACAAATTTTCTGTCAGTGGAGAGGGTGAAG
GTGATGCAACATACGGAAAACTTACCCTTAAATTTATTTGCACTACTGGAAAACTACCTGTTCCATGGCC
AACACTTGTCACTACTTTCTCTTATGGTGTTCAATGCTTTTCCCGTTATCCGGATCATATGAAACGGCAT
GACTTTTTCAAGAGTGCCATGCCCGAAGGTTATGTACAGGAACGCACTATATCTTTCAAAGATGACGGGA
ACTACAAGACGCGTGCTGAAGTCAAGTTTGAAGGTGATACCCTTGTTAATCGTATCGAGTTAAAAGGTAT
TGATTTTNAAGAAGATGGAAACATTCTCGGACACNAAACTCGAGTACNACTATAACTCACACAATGTATA
CATCACGGCAGACAAACAAAAGAATGGAATCAAAGCTAACTNCAAATTCGCCACANCATTGAAGATGGAT
CCGTTCAACTAGCAGACNTTATCACAAA
